Addgene plasmid #34341: KHBD00189
Depositing lab: Bart Deplancke. Depositing organization: Swiss Federal Institute of Technology (EPFL). Publication: Automated protein-DNA interaction screening of Drosophila regulatory elements. Korneel Hens, Jean-Daniel Feuz, Alina Isakova, Antonina Lagovitina, Andreas Massouras, Julien Bryois, Patrick Callaerts, Susan E. Celniker, Bart Deplancke. Nat Methods. 2011 Oct 30;8(12):1065-70. 10.1038/nmeth.1763 PubMed 22037703.
Backbone
  Vector backbone: pDONR221
  Backbone manufacturer: Invitrogen
  Backbone size w/o insert (bp): 2536
  Vector type: Gateway Donor Vector
Growth in bacteria
  Bacterial resistance: Kanamycin, 50 μg/mL
  Growth temperature: 37°C
  Growth strain: DH5alpha
  Copy number: High Copy
Gene/Insert
  Gene/Insert name: CG2988 (alt names: FBgn0000576; ems; empty spiracles)
  Species: D. melanogaster (fly)
  Insert size (bp): 1485
  Entrez Gene: ems (a.k.a. Dmel_CG2988, CG2988, Dmel\CG2988, E4, EMS, Ems, W13, ant)
  Cloning method: Gateway Cloning
  Sequencing primers: 5′ M13F; 3′ M13R
Terms and licenses: Academic/Nonprofit Terms; Industry Terms: Not Available to Industry
Depositor comments: Please note that the ORFs in this collection were cloned open-ended (without a stop codon).
How to cite: KHBD00189 was a gift from Bart Deplancke (Addgene plasmid # 34341 ; http://n2t.net/addgene:34341 ; RRID:Addgene_34341)
