[The description below was written by a language model from this plasmid's Addgene catalogue record.]
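Description:
KHBD00189 is a Gateway entry-type clone built in the pDONR221 backbone (Invitrogen), carrying the open reading frame of the Drosophila melanogaster gene empty spiracles (ems, CG2988, FBgn0000576). The insert is recorded as 1485 bp in a backbone of about 2.5 kb without insert. The plasmid is maintained at high copy number in standard E. coli cloning strains under kanamycin selection. No feature table accompanies the record, so the origin of replication and the exact recombination sites are not itemised. In general, an ORF recombined into pDONR221 by the BP reaction replaces the donor's counter-selection cassette and ends up flanked by attL sites. M13 forward and reverse priming sites lie outside the insert and are listed for sequence verification.

The construct has no stated promoter, tag or reporter, and it is a shuttle clone rather than an expression vector. The depositor notes that ORFs in this collection were cloned open-ended, without a stop codon. After LR recombination into a destination vector, the ems coding sequence can therefore be read through into a C-terminal fusion partner supplied by that vector, as well as being joined to N-terminal fusions.

The clone belongs to a collection associated with work on automated protein-DNA interaction screening of Drosophila regulatory elements. That context points to its use as a transferable source of a fly ORF for building fusion constructs for such screens, although the record does not specify particular destination vectors or assay formats.
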