>Addgene plasmid #34341 | KHBD00189 | depositor partial sequence | sequence record 40908 | KHBD00189 sequence 1485 bps
ATGACTAAGATGATTCCGCCGGTTCCCACCGCCGCTGCAGCCGTCATGATGCCCACACCAAAGCAGAAGA
TCGGTTTCAGCATCGAGTCCATTGTGGGCAATGATGTCAGCACCGCCGGCGGCAATTCGACGCCCGATCT
ATCCGGTCCCCAGAGTCCGCCGCCCGTCGAGCGCAATGTGCCCGGTTCGCCGCCCCAAACGCCACCAGCC
ACACTCACCTTGATCCCAGGCTCGCCCCCGCACCATCTGATGGCTCCTCCTGCCCACGGACTGCCCTATC
CGCATCCGCATGCTCAGCAGCAGCATTTGCAGGCACCACATCCGCATCCGCATCTATCGCCTGCGCAGCA
ACATGTGCTCCACCAGCACCTCCTCATGCAGCAGCAGCAACATCCGGGCACACCCAAGAGCCACCAGGAC
ATTCAGGAGCTGCTGCAGAGGCTGCACCACAATGCCGCCATGGCCAGCGGCCTGAGTCCGCTGCAGACAC
GCCTCTCCCCCGAAACGGAGCAGCCCCAGATGGCCGTCTCCCTCAAGCGGGAACGCTCACCTGCACCACC
TGCCATGGAGCAGGCCGAGAATCCCGCCCAGCGCATCCAGCCACCGCACACGCCTCCCAAATCCGTGAGC
CCCCAGTCCTCGCAGCCCTCGTCTTCGCCCACTCTGCTGATCAGCAGTCCACATGCCACACCGCCACAGC
AGCAACAGCAGCAGCCGCCCCCGAATTATCCAAAGCCCGCCATGATGCATCCCGGAGGAGCTGGACCCAT
GATGATGCCGGGCATGCCGCCCGCTGGACTCGTTCGCCCCTTTCCCATGGGACCCGGAGGACCACCGATG
CCGCAGGGTCAGCCCGGCTTGCCGGACATCAAGGCGCTGCCGCCCTACATCAACGCTCCGCCGGAGCTGC
CGCCTCAGCACAATCCGCATCTCATTGCCGCTGCCCAGTTCCAGATGGCCGCCGCCCTGCAAGCGGGTCA
TGTGCTTGGTCCAGCGGCCGCCGCCGCTGCTGCCGCCGGCCTGCCGCCCCATGCCGCCCAGTTTATGCCC
AATCCAGGCATGGCCAGGGATAGCTATCAGCTGTACCCCTGGCTGCTCAGCCGCCATGGAAGGATCTTCC
CACACCGATTCCCTGGAAGTTTCCTGGTGCCCCCGTTCCGCAAACCGAAACGCATCCGCACCGCCTTCTC
GCCGTCGCAGCTGCTGAAGCTGGAGCACGCCTTTGAGAGCAACCAGTACGTAGTGGGGGCAGAGAGAAAG
GCCCTGGCCCAAAACCTCAATCTGTCCGAGACGCAGGTGAAGGTGTGGTTCCAGAACCGACGCACCAAGC
ACAAGCGGATGCAGCAGGAGGATGAGAAGGGCGGCGAGGGAGGATCGCAGCGGAATATGCACAACGGCAG
CGGCGACGAGGACGACGACGAACTGATCGACATGGAGATGGACGAGTGTCCCAGCGATGAGGAGCACGAG
CTGGACGCCAGCCAC
