>Addgene plasmid #34341 | KHBD00189 | addgene partial sequence | sequence record 42035 | M13-Rev 5'-CAGGAAACAGCTATGACC-3'
TTATTTTGACTGATAGTGACCTGTTCGTTGCAACAAATTGATAAGCAATGCTTTCTTATAATGCCAACTT
TGTACAAGAAAGTTGGCAAGTGGCTGGCGTCCAGCTCGTGCTCCTCATCGCTGGGACACTCGTCCATCTC
CATGTCGATCAGTTCGTCGTCGTCCTCGTCGCCGCTGCCGTTGTGCATATTCCGCTGCGATCCTCCCTCG
CCGCCCTTCTCATCCTCCTGCTGCATCCGCTTGTGCTTGGTGCGTCGGTTCTGGAACCACACCTTCACCT
GCGTCTCGGACAGATTGAGGTTTTGGGCCAGGGCCTTTCTCTCTGCCCCCACTACGTACTGGTTGCTCTC
AAAGGCGTGCTCCAGCTTCAGCAGCTGCGACGGCGAGAAGGCGGTGCGGATGCGTTTCGGTTTGCGGAAC
GGGGGCACCAGGAAACTTCCAGGGAATCGGTGTGGGAAGATCCTTCCATGGCGGCTGAGCAGCCAGGGGT
ACAGCTGATAGCTATCCCTGGCCATGCCTGGATTGGGCATAAACTGGGCGGCATGGGGCGGCAGGCCGGC
GGCAGCAGCGGCGGCGGCCGCTGGACCAAGCACATGACCCGCTTGCAGGGCGGCGGCCATCTGGAACTGG
GCAGCGGCAATGAGATGCGGATTGTGCTGAGGCGGCAGCTCCGGCGGAGCGTTGATGTAGGGCGGCAGCG
CCTTGATGTCCGGCAAGCCGGGCTGACCCTGCGGCATCGGTGGTCCTCCGGGTCCCATGG
